>Addgene plasmid #228270 | SJZ10 | addgene full sequence | sequence record 458087 | Addgene NGS Result
GACGTCATTTAGGTGACACTATAGAGCGGCCGCCAGCTGAAGCATCGTACGCCGCAGGTCGACGAATTGG
AGACGGTGCTGGATTAATTAATCCTAGGTGAGGCGCGCCTAGGGATAACAGGGTAATGAGCTCGATCCAC
TAGTGGCCTATGCCCGCGGCCTATAGTGAGTCGTATTAGTTAACTTTTCCATAGGCTCCGCCCCCCTGAC
GAGCATCACAAAAATCGACGCTCAAGTCAGAGGTGGCGAAACCCGACAGGACTATAAAGATACCAGGCGT
TTCCCCCTGGAAGCTCCCTCGTGCGCTCTCCTGTTCCGACCCTGCCGCTTACCGGATACCTGTCCGCCTT
TCTCCCTTCGGGAAGCGTGGCGCTTTCTCATAGCTCACGCTGTAGGTATCTCAGTTCGGTGTAGGTCGTT
CGCTCCAAGCTGGGCTGTGTGCACGAACCCCCCGTTCAGCCCGACCGCTGCGCCTTATCCGGTAACTATC
GTCTTGAGTCCAACCCGGTAAGACACGACTTATCGCCACTGGCAGCAGCCACTGGTAACAGGATTAGCAG
AGCGAGGTATGTAGGCGGTGCTACAGAGTTCTTGAAGTGGTGGCCTAACTACGGCTACACTAGAAGAACA
GTATTTGGTATCTGCGCTCTGCTGAAGCCAGTTACCTTCGGAAAAAGAGTTGGTAGCTCTTGATCCGGCA
AACAAACCACCGCTGGTAGCGGTGGTTTTTTTGTTTGCAAGCAGCAGATTACGCGCAGAAAAAAAGGATC
TCAAGAAGATCCTTTGATCTTTTCTACGGGGTCTGACGCTCAGTGGAACGAAAACTCACGTTAAGGGATT
TTGGTCATGAGATTATCAAAAAGGATCTTCACCTAGATCCTTTTAAATTAAAAATGAAGTTTTAAATCAA
TCTAAAGTATATATGAGTAAACTTGGTCTGACAGTTACCAATGCTTAATCAGTGAGGCACCTATCTCAGC
GATCTGTCTATTTCGTTCATCCATAGTTGCCTGACTCCCCGTCGTGTAGATAACTACGATACGGGAGGGC
TTACCATCTGGCCCCAGTGCTGCAATGATACCGCGAGACCCACGCTCACCGGCTCCAGATTTATCAGCAA
TAAACCAGCCAGCCGGAAGGGCCGAGCGCAGAAGTGGTCCTGCAACTTTATCCGCCTCCATCCAGTCTAT
TAATTGTTGCCGGGAAGCTAGAGTAAGTAGTTCGCCAGTTAATAGTTTGCGCAACGTTGTTGCCATTGCT
ACAGGCATCGTGGTGTCACGCTCGTCGTTTGGTATGGCTTCATTCAGCTCCGGTTCCCAACGATCAAGGC
GAGTTACATGATCCCCCATGTTGTGCAAAAAAGCGGTTAGCTCCTTCGGTCCTCCGATCGTTGTCAGAAG
TAAGTTGGCCGCAGTGTTATCACTCATGGTTATGGCAGCACTGCATAATTCTCTTACTGTCATGCCATCC
GTAAGATGCTTTTCTGTGACTGGTGAGTACTCAACCAAGTCATTCTGAGAATAGTGTATGCGGCGACCGA
GTTGCTCTTGCCCGGCGTCAATACGGGATAATACCGCGCCACATAGCAGAACTTTAAAAGTGCTCATCAT
TGGAAAACGTTCTTCGGGGCGAAAACTCTCAAGGATCTTACCGCTGTTGAGATCCAGTTCGATGTAACCC
ACTCGTGCACCCAACTGATCTTCAGCATCTTTTACTTTCACCAGCGTTTCTGGGTGAGCAAAAACAGGAA
GGCAAAATGCCGCAAAAAAGGGAATAAGGGCGACACGGAAATGTTGAATACTCATACTCTTCCTTTTTCA
ATATTATTGAAGCATTTATCAGGGTTATTGTCTCATGAGCGGATACATATTTGAATGTATTTAGAAAAAT
AAACAAATAGGGGTTCCGCG
Features (pLannotate 1.2.2; 5 found; start..end, strand, type, name):
      7..25      +  promoter       SP6 promoter: promoter for bacteriophage SP6 RNA polymerase
    160..178     -  promoter       T7 promoter: promoter for bacteriophage T7 RNA polymerase
    186..774     -  rep_origin     ori: high-copy-number ColE1/pMB1/pBR322/pUC origin of replication
    945..1805    -  CDS            AmpR: β-lactamase; bla; confers resistance to ampicillin, carbenicillin, and related antibiotics
   1806..1910    -  promoter       AmpR promoter: bla
