[The description below was written by a language model from this plasmid's Addgene catalogue record and pLannotate feature annotations shown in this document.]
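Description:
SJZ10 is a very small empty-backbone plasmid (about 1.9 kb in the sequenced record). It was deposited with work describing template plasmids optimized for deleting multiple genes in the yeast Saccharomyces cerevisiae. The catalogue lists it as a bacterial expression-type vector with no insert and describes its purpose simply as a plasmid backbone. It is maintained in E. coli at high copy number through a ColE1/pMB1/pUC-type origin of replication. Selection is with ampicillin, using a β-lactamase (AmpR) gene driven by its native bla promoter.

Apart from the origin and resistance cassette, the only annotated elements are an SP6 promoter and a T7 promoter. They sit roughly 130 bp apart and point toward each other across a short unannotated stretch. This arrangement is typical of a cloning region flanked by phage promoters, which also commonly serve as priming sites for sequencing or for amplifying an inserted cassette, but the record does not describe any specific cloning sites there. The catalogue names the vector backbone as "ClhN-URA3", yet the feature table shows no URA3 marker, other yeast selectable marker, or yeast replication element. The sequence is also too short to hold one alongside the bacterial parts. SJZ10 therefore appears to be a minimal bacterial scaffold rather than a functional yeast marker template. The associated publication suggests it may be the scaffold into which deletion-marker cassettes were built to make PCR templates for gene knockout, although the record does not state this.
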