Addgene plasmid #228270: SJZ10
Purpose: (Empty Backbone) Plasmid backbone
Depositing lab: Zhiping Xie. Depositing organization: Shanghai Jiao Tong University. Publication: Template plasmids optimized for deletion of multiple genes in yeast Saccharomyces cerevisiae. Feng Y-H, Song J-Z, Zhu J, Xie Z. Microbiol Spectr. 2024 Oct 10:e0132024. doi: 10.1128/spectrum.01320-24. PubMed 39387598.
Backbone
  Vector backbone: ClhN-URA3
  Vector type: Bacterial Expression
Growth in bacteria
  Bacterial resistance: Ampicillin, 100 μg/mL
  Growth temperature: 37°C
  Growth strain: DH5alpha
  Copy number: High Copy
Gene/Insert
  Gene/Insert name: None
Terms and licenses: Academic/Nonprofit Terms; Industry Terms: Not Available to Industry
How to cite: SJZ10 was a gift from Zhiping Xie (Addgene plasmid # 228270 ; http://n2t.net/addgene:228270 ; RRID:Addgene_228270)
